Addgene plasmid #118398: pBHDuet173
Purpose: analysis of cis-splicing by mini inteins
Depositing lab: Hideo Iwai. Depositing organization: University of Helsinki. Publication: Structural Basis for the Persistence of Homing Endonucleases in Transcription Factor IIB Inteins. Iwai H, Mikula KM, Oeemig JS, Zhou D, Li M, Wlodawer A. J Mol Biol. 2017 Dec 8;429(24):3942-3956. doi: 10.1016/j.jmb.2017.10.016. Epub 2017 Oct 18. PubMed 29055778.
Backbone
  Vector backbone: pRSFDuet
  Backbone manufacturer: Novagen
  Vector type: Bacterial Expression
Growth in bacteria
  Bacterial resistance: Kanamycin, 50 μg/mL
  Growth temperature: 37°C
  Growth strain: DH5alpha
  Copy number: High Copy
Gene/Insert
  Gene/Insert name: MvuTFIIB mini intein
  Cloning method: Ligation Independent Cloning
Terms and licenses: Academic/Nonprofit Terms; Industry Terms: Not Available to Industry
How to cite: pBHDuet173 was a gift from Hideo Iwai (Addgene plasmid # 118398 ; http://n2t.net/addgene:118398 ; RRID:Addgene_118398)
