[The description below was written by a language model from this plasmid's Addgene catalogue record and pLannotate feature annotations shown in this document.]
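Description:
pBHDuet173 is a bacterial expression plasmid built on the Novagen pRSFDuet backbone and designed for analysing protein cis-splicing by a mini-intein. It replicates in E. coli from the RSF1030 origin, is recorded as high copy, and is compatible with plasmids carrying other origin types. It is selected with kanamycin through an aminoglycoside phosphotransferase gene. The backbone also carries lacI with its own promoter, supplying the repressor that keeps the expression cassette off until induction.

The payload is a single cassette driven by a T7 promoter with a lac operator and the T7 gene 10 ribosome binding site, so expression requires a host providing T7 RNA polymerase and is IPTG-inducible. The annotated reading frame begins with a short tag fragment (matched to the His-containing portion of a composite tag) and a thrombin cleavage site. These are followed by a GB1 domain, the insert region, and a second GB1 domain, with an S-Tag fragment and the T7 terminator downstream. The insert is catalogued as the MvuTFIIB mini-intein. The annotation tool matched part of it by homology to archaeal transcription factor IIB from Methanocaldococcus jannaschii, which fits an intein hosted in a TFIIB gene but is not the recorded source. The record does not spell out the source organism.

Flanking an intein with two small soluble GB1 domains is a common layout for splicing assays. The unspliced precursor, the ligated GB1–GB1 product and the excised intein differ in size and can be told apart after expression. Short hits to an eft-3 promoter, a SET1 tag and TcR are probably incidental annotation matches.
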