Features (pLannotate 1.2.2; 21 found; start..end, strand, type, name):
      1..19      +  promoter       T7 promoter: promoter for bacteriophage T7 RNA polymerase
     20..44      +  protein_bind   lac operator: The lac repressor binds to the lac operator to inhibit transcription in E. coli. This inhibition can be relieved by adding lactose or isopropyl-β-D-thiogalactopyranoside (IPTG). lac repressor encoded by lacI
     59..81      +  RBS            RBS: efficient ribosome binding site from bacteriophage T7 gene 10 (Olins and Rangwala, 1989)
    100..116     +  CDS            capTEV™ (fragment): composite tag for in vivo biotinylation, TEV protease cleavage, and 6xHis tagging
    127..144     +  CDS            thrombin site: thrombin recognition and cleavage site
    154..311     +  CDS            GB1 (fragment): B1 domain of Streptococcal protein G effective as a solubilizing fusion partner (Cheng and Patel, 2004)
    319..702     +  CDS            tfb (fragment): TF2B_METJA - Experimental evidence at protein level: Swiss-Prot protein existence level 1. Stabilizes TBP binding to an archaeal box-A promoter. Also responsible for recruiting RNA polymerase II to the pre-initiation complex (DNA-TBP-TFIIB). From Methanocaldococcus jannaschii (strain ATCC 43067 / DSM 2661 / JAL-1 / JCM 10045 / NBRC 100440) (Methanococcus jannaschii).
    745..767     -  promoter       eft-3 promoter (fragment): eft-3; promoter for the C. elegans elongation factor 1α gene (Mitrovich and Anderson, 2000)
    883..1040    +  CDS            GB1 (fragment): B1 domain of Streptococcal protein G effective as a solubilizing fusion partner (Cheng and Patel, 2004)
   1078..1119    +  CDS            S-Tag (fragment): affinity and epitope tag derived from pancreatic ribonuclease A
   1149..1166    +  CDS            SET1 (fragment): solubility-enhancement tag derived from T7 phage gene 10B
   1174..1221    +  terminator     T7 terminator: transcription terminator for bacteriophage T7 RNA polymerase
   1385..1442    +  promoter       AmpR promoter (fragment): bla
   1451..2266    -  CDS            KanR: aminoglycoside phosphotransferase; aph(3')-Ia; confers resistance to kanamycin in bacteria or G418 (Geneticin®) in eukaryotes
   2267..2358    -  promoter       AmpR promoter: bla
   2374..3123    -  rep_origin     RSF ori: Plasmids containing the RSF 1030 origin of replication can be propagated in E. coli cells that contain additional plasmids with compatible origins.
   3206..3270    -  CDS            TcR (fragment): tetracycline efflux protein; tet; confers resistance to tetracycline
   3285..3306    -  protein_bind   CAP binding site: CAP binding activates transcription in the presence of cAMP. E. coli catabolite activator protein
   3319..4401    -  CDS            lacI: lac repressor; lacI; The lac repressor binds to the lac operator to inhibit transcription in E. coli. This inhibition can be relieved by adding lactose or isopropyl-β-D-thiogalactopyranoside (IPTG).
   4402..4479    -  promoter       lacI promoter: lacI
   4487..4522    -  CDS            TcR (fragment): tetracycline efflux protein; tet; confers resistance to tetracycline
>Addgene plasmid #118398 | pBHDuet173 | addgene full sequence | sequence record 229636 | Addgene NGS Result
TAATACGACTCACTATAGGGGAATTGTGAGCGGATAACAATTCCCCTGTAGAAATAATTTTGTTTAACTT
TAATAAGGAGATATACCATGGGCAGCAGCCATCATCATCATCATCACAGCAGCGGCCTGGTGCCGCGCGG
CAGCCTAGGACAGTACAAACTTATCCTGAACGGTAAAACCCTGAAAGGTGAAACCACCACCGAAGCTGTT
GACGCTGCTACCGCGGAAAAAGTTTTCAAACAGTACGCTAACGACAACGGTGTTGACGGTGAATGGACCT
ACGACGACGCTACCAAAACCTACACCGTAACGGAAGGATCCTACAGTGTTGATTATAGCGAACCCATCAT
TATTAAAGAAAAAGGAGAAATAAAGGTTGTTAAAATTGGAGAACTTATAGATGAAATTATTAAAAACTCA
AAAAACGTTAGGAAAGATGGTATTTTAGAGATAGCAAGATGTAAAGACGTTGAAGTTATTGCCTTTGATA
GTAATTATAAATTTAAATTTATGCCTGTTTCAGAGGTCTCAAGGCATCCAGTCAGTGAGATGTTTGAGAT
CGTTGTTGAGGGAAATAAGAAGGTTAGAGTTACTGGAAGCCATAGCGTTTTCACTGTAAAAGATAATGAA
GTAGTTCCAATAAGAGTCGATGATCTAAGGGTTGGAGATATACTGGTTTTAGCAAAACGAATACCCAATA
TATATAACAATAGAAAACTCGAAAAACTTATCAACTCTGATTTCATATTCTTAAAAATTAAAAAAATTAA
TAAGGTAGAGCCAACCAATGGATATGCTTATGATTTAACCGTTCCAAATGCAGAAAACTTCATTGCTGGA
TTTGGAGGATTTGTTTTACACAACACCATCCACGGTACCCAGTACAAACTTATCCTGAACGGTAAAACCC
TGAAAGGTGAAACCACCACCGAAGCTGTTGACGCTGCTACCGCGGAAAAAGTTTTCAAACAGTACGCTAA
CGACAACGGTGTTGACGGTGAATGGACCTACGACGACGCTACCAAAACCTACACCGTAACGGAATAAGCT
TGGCTGTTTTGGCGGCTCGAGTCTGGTAAAGAAACCGCTGCTGCGAAATTTGAACGCCAGCACATGGACT
CGTCTACTAGCGCAGCTTAATTAACCTAGGCTGCTGCCACCGCTGAGCAATAACTAGCATAACCCCTTGG
GGCCTCTAAACGGGTCTTGAGGGGTTTTTTGCTGAAACCTCAGGCATTTGAGAAGCACACGGTCACACTG
CTTCCGGTAGTCAATAAACCGGTAAACCAGCAATAGACATAAGCGGCTATTTAACGACCCTGCCCTGAAC
CGACGACAAGCTGACGACCGGGTCTCCGCAAGTGGCACTTTTCGGGGAAATGTGCGCGGAACCCCTATTT
GTTTATTTTTCTAAATACATTCAAATATGTATCCGCTCATGAATTAATTCTTAGAAAAACTCATCGAGCA
TCAAATGAAACTGCAATTTATTCATATCAGGATTATCAATACCATATTTTTGAAAAAGCCGTTTCTGTAA
TGAAGGAGAAAACTCACCGAGGCAGTTCCATAGGATGGCAAGATCCTGGTATCGGTCTGCGATTCCGACT
CGTCCAACATCAATACAACCTATTAATTTCCCCTCGTCAAAAATAAGGTTATCAAGTGAGAAATCACCAT
GAGTGACGACTGAATCCGGTGAGAATGGCAAAAGTTTATGCATTTCTTTCCAGACTTGTTCAACAGGCCA
GCCATTACGCTCGTCATCAAAATCACTCGCATCAACCAAACCGTTATTCATTCGTGATTGCGCCTGAGCG
AGACGAAATACGCGGTCGCTGTTAAAAGGACAATTACAAACAGGAATCGAATGCAACCGGCGCAGGAACA
CTGCCAGCGCATCAACAATATTTTCACCTGAATCAGGATATTCTTCTAATACCTGGAATGCTGTTTTCCC
GGGGATCGCAGTGGTGAGTAACCATGCATCATCAGGAGTACGGATAAAATGCTTGATGGTCGGAAGAGGC
ATAAATTCCGTCAGCCAGTTTAGTCTGACCATCTCATCTGTAACATCATTGGCAACGCTACCTTTGCCAT
GTTTCAGAAACAACTCTGGCGCATCGGGCTTCCCATACAATCGATAGATTGTCGCACCTGATTGCCCGAC
ATTATCGCGAGCCCATTTATACCCATATAAATCAGCATCCATGTTGGAATTTAATCGCGGCCTAGAGCAA
GACGTTTCCCGTTGAATATGGCTCATACTCTTCCTTTTTCAATATTATTGAAGCATTTATCAGGGTTATT
GTCTCATGAGCGGATACATATTTGAATGTATTTAGAAAAATAAACAAATAGGCATGCAGCGCTCTTCCGC
TTCCTCGCTCACTGACTCGCTACGCTCGGTCGTTCGACTGCGGCGAGCGGTGTCAGCTCACTCAAAAGCG
GTAATACGGTTATCCACAGAATCAGGGGATAAAGCCGGAAAGAACATGTGAGCAAAAAGCAAAGCACCGG
AAGAAGCCAACGCCGCAGGCGTTTTTCCATAGGCTCCGCCCCCCTGACGAGCATCACAAAAATCGACGCT
CAAGCCAGAGGTGGCGAAACCCGACAGGACTATAAAGATACCAGGCGTTTCCCCCTGGAAGCTCCCTCGT
GCGCTCTCCTGTTCCGACCCTGCCGCTTACCGGATACCTGTCCGCCTTTCTCCCTTCGGGAAGCGTGGCG
CTTTCTCATAGCTCACGCTGTTGGTATCTCAGTTCGGTGTAGGTCGTTCGCTCCAAGCTGGGCTGTGTGC
ACGAACCCCCCGTTCAGCCCGACCGCTGCGCCTTATCCGGTAACTATCGTCTTGAGTCCAACCCGGTAAG
ACACGACTTATCGCCACTGGCAGCAGCCATTGGTAACTGATTTAGAGGACTTTGTCTTGAAGTTATGCAC
CTGTTAAGGCTAAACTGAAAGAACAGATTTTGGTGAGTGCGGTCCTCCAACCCACTTACCTTGGTTCAAA
GAGTTGGTAGCTCAGCGAACCTTGAGAAAACCACCGTTGGTAGCGGTGGTTTTTCTTTATTTATGAGATG
ATGAATCAATCGGTCTATCAAGTCAACGAACAGCTATTCCGTTACTCTAGATTTCAGTGCAATTTATCTC
TTCAAATGTAGCACCTGAAGTCAGCCCCATACGATATAAGTTGTAATTCTCATGTTAGTCATGCCCCGCG
CCCACCGGAAGGAGCTGACTGGGTTGAAGGCTCTCAAGGGCATCGGTCGAGATCCCGGTGCCTAATGAGT
GAGCTAACTTACATTAATTGCGTTGCGCTCACTGCCCGCTTTCCAGTCGGGAAACCTGTCGTGCCAGCTG
CATTAATGAATCGGCCAACGCGCGGGGAGAGGCGGTTTGCGTATTGGGCGCCAGGGTGGTTTTTCTTTTC
ACCAGTGAGACGGGCAACAGCTGATTGCCCTTCACCGCCTGGCCCTGAGAGAGTTGCAGCAAGCGGTCCA
CGCTGGTTTGCCCCAGCAGGCGAAAATCCTGTTTGATGGTGGTTAACGGCGGGATATAACATGAGCTGTC
TTCGGTATCGTCGTATCCCACTACCGAGATGTCCGCACCAACGCGCAGCCCGGACTCGGTAATGGCGCGC
ATTGCGCCCAGCGCCATCTGATCGTTGGCAACCAGCATCGCAGTGGGAACGATGCCCTCATTCAGCATTT
GCATGGTTTGTTGAAAACCGGACATGGCACTCCAGTCGCCTTCCCGTTCCGCTATCGGCTGAATTTGATT
GCGAGTGAGATATTTATGCCAGCCAGCCAGACGCAGACGCGCCGAGACAGAACTTAATGGGCCCGCTAAC
AGCGCGATTTGCTGGTGACCCAATGCGACCAGATGCTCCACGCCCAGTCGCGTACCGTCTTCATGGGAGA
AAATAATACTGTTGATGGGTGTCTGGTCAGAGACATCAAGAAATAACGCCGGAACATTAGTGCAGGCAGC
TTCCACAGCAATGGCATCCTGGTCATCCAGCGGATAGTTAATGATCAGCCCACTGACGCGTTGCGCGAGA
AGATTGTGCACCGCCGCTTTACAGGCTTCGACGCCGCTTCGTTCTACCATCGACACCACCACGCTGGCAC
CCAGTTGATCGGCGCGAGATTTAATCGCCGCGACAATTTGCGACGGCGCGTGCAGGGCCAGACTGGAGGT
GGCAACGCCAATCAGCAACGACTGTTTGCCCGCCAGTTGTTGTGCCACGCGGTTGGGAATGTAATTCAGC
TCCGCCATCGCCGCTTCCACTTTTTCCCGCGTTTTCGCAGAAACGTGGCTGGCCTGGTTCACCACGCGGG
AAACGGTCTGATAAGAGACACCGGCATACTCTGCGACATCGTATAACGTTACTGGTTTCACATTCACCAC
CCTGAATTGACTCTCTTCCGGGCGCTATCATGCCATACCGCGAAAGGTTTTGCGCCATTCGATGGTGTCC
GGGATCTCGACGCTCTCCCTTATGCGACTCCTGCATTAGGAAAT
